Addgene plasmid #159077: pMSR:MSMEG_0709:Dendra
Purpose: T7 expression of C-term fluorescent fusion in E. coli
Depositing lab: Keith Derbyshire & Joseph Wade. Depositing organization: Wadsworth Center, New York State Department of Health. Publication: A Mycobacterial Systems Resource for the Research Community. Judd JA, Canestrari J, Clark R, Joseph A, Lapierre P, Lasek-Nesselquist E, Mir M, Palumbo M, Smith C, Stone M, Upadhyay A, Wirth SE, Dedrick RM, Meier CG, Russell DA, Dills A, Dove E, Kester J, Wolf ID, Zhu J, Rubin ER, Fortune S, Hatfull GF, Gray TA, Wade JT, Derbyshire KM. mBio. 2021 Mar 2;12(2). pii: mBio.02401-20. doi: 10.1128/mBio.02401-20. PubMed 33653882.
Backbone
  Vector backbone: pMSR:Dendra
  Vector type: Bacterial Expression ; Integrating Mycobacterial Expression Vector attL5
Growth in bacteria
  Bacterial resistance: Apramycin, 25 μg/mL
  Growth temperature: 37°C
  Growth strain: DH5alpha
  Copy number: High Copy
Gene/Insert
  Gene/Insert name: MSMEG_0709
  Species: M. smegmatis
  Promoter: pmycTetO
  Tag / fusion protein: Gly-Ala Linker/Dendra2/1x Flag Tag (C terminal on insert)
  Cloning method: Ligation Independent Cloning
  Sequencing primers: 5′ TGATAGAGTTTGTCCTCCCTATCAG; 3′ TCCATATGCACCTTGACACG
Terms and licenses: Academic/Nonprofit Terms; Industry Terms: Not Available to Industry
Depositor comments: NCBI reference sequence: CP000480.1. 5' cloning site: Ase1, destroyed during cloning. 3' cloning site: HindIII, not destroyed during cloning
How to cite: pMSR:MSMEG_0709:Dendra was a gift from Keith Derbyshire & Joseph Wade (Addgene plasmid # 159077 ; http://n2t.net/addgene:159077 ; RRID:Addgene_159077)
