[The description below was written by a language model from this plasmid's Addgene catalogue record and pLannotate feature annotations shown in this document.]
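Description:
pMSR:MSMEG_0709:Dendra is a 6.7 kb shuttle plasmid built on the pMSR:Dendra backbone. It serves both as an E. coli expression construct and as an integrating mycobacterial expression vector that targets the L5 phage attachment site. In E. coli it replicates from a high-copy ColE1/pUC-type origin. Selection is with apramycin, through the aac(3)IV acetyltransferase gene. No mycobacterial replication origin is annotated. Instead the plasmid carries the mycobacteriophage L5 integrase gene and adjacent L5 sequence, which mediate site-specific, single-copy insertion into the mycobacterial chromosome.

The payload is the M. smegmatis open reading frame MSMEG_0709, which the feature annotation identifies as the chaperone DnaK. It was inserted by ligation-independent cloning and is fused at its C terminus, through a Gly-Ala linker, to the green-to-red photoconvertible fluorescent protein Dendra2 and a single FLAG epitope. The catalogue lists the promoter as pmycTetO, a mycobacterial promoter bearing tet operators. The two short "tight TRE" fragments just upstream of the gene probably reflect matches to these operator sequences rather than a mammalian Tet-responsive promoter. A T7 promoter lies between this region and the coding sequence, and a partial T7 terminator follows the FLAG tag, so the same cassette can be transcribed by T7 RNA polymerase in suitable E. coli strains, which is the stated purpose.

The plasmid belongs to a mycobacterial systems resource of tagged M. smegmatis genes. The fusion lends itself to fluorescence localisation of the protein in live cells and to FLAG-based detection or purification, although the record does not list specific applications beyond expression of the fluorescent fusion.
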