Features (pLannotate 1.2.2; 14 found; start..end, strand, type, name):
     15..32      +  promoter       tight TRE promoter (fragment): Tet-responsive promoter PTight, consisting of seven tet operator sequences followed by the minimal CMV promoter
     46..64      +  promoter       T7 promoter: promoter for bacteriophage T7 RNA polymerase
     80..1945    +  CDS            dnaK: DNAK_MYCS2 - Experimental evidence at protein level: Swiss-Prot protein existence level 1. Acts as a chaperone. From Mycolicibacterium smegmatis (strain ATCC 700084 / mc(2)155) (Mycobacterium smegmatis).
   1967..2653    +  CDS            Dendra2: Dendra2 is a photoconvertible green fluorescent protein published in 2006, derived from Dendronephthya sp.. It has high acid sensitivity.
   2693..2713    +  CDS            FLAG (fragment): FLAG® epitope tag, followed by an enterokinase cleavage site
   2722..2764    +  terminator     T7 terminator (fragment): transcription terminator for bacteriophage T7 RNA polymerase
   2970..3770    +  CDS            ApmR: aminoglycoside 3-N-acetyltransferase type IV ; aac(3)IV; confers resistance to apramycin (Paget and Davies, 1996)
   3837..3854    -  misc_feature   MCS (fragment): pBluescript multiple cloning site
   3895..4483    +  rep_origin     ori: high-copy-number ColE1/pMB1/pBR322/pUC origin of replication
   4651..4679    +  misc_feature   MCS (fragment): pUC18/19 multiple cloning site
   5239..6351    +  CDS            33: VINT_BPML5 - Also known as int. Protein inferred from homology: Swiss-Prot protein existence level 3. Integrase is necessary for integration of the phage into the host genome by site-specific recombination. From Mycobacterium phage L5 (Mycobacteriophage L5).
   6413..6517    -  CDS            32 (fragment): VG32_BPML5 - Protein predicted: Swiss-Prot protein existence level 4. From Mycobacterium phage L5 (Mycobacteriophage L5).
   6573..6677    +  CDS            Y4104_STRCO (fragment): Protein inferred from homology: Swiss-Prot protein existence level 3. From Streptomyces coelicolor (strain ATCC BAA-471 / A3(2) / M145).
   6735..8       +  promoter       tight TRE promoter (fragment) (across the origin): Tet-responsive promoter PTight, consisting of seven tet operator sequences followed by the minimal CMV promoter
>Addgene plasmid #159077 | pMSR:MSMEG_0709:Dendra | addgene full sequence | sequence record 316092 | Addgene NGS Result
TGATAGAGTTTGTCCTCCCTATCAGTGATAGATAGGCTTAAGGAGTAATACGACTCACTATAGGGAGAAG
GAGGCCATTATGGCTCGTGCGGTCGGTATCGACCTCGGGACCACCAACTCCGTCGTGGCGGTTCTGGAAG
GCGGCGATCCAGTCGTCGTCGCGAACTCCGAGGGCTCTCGGACCACCCCTTCGGTCGTCGCGTTCGCGCG
CAACGGCGAGGTGCTGGTCGGTCAGCCCGCCAAGAACCAGGCGGTGACCAACGTCGACCGCACCATCCGT
TCGGTCAAGCGCCACGTCGGCACGGACTGGAACATCGAGATCGACGACAAGAAGTACACGCCGCAGGAGA
TCAGCGCGCGTGTGCTCATGAAGCTCAAGCGTGACGCCGAGAGCTACCTCGGTGAGGACATCACCGACGC
CGTCATCACGGTCCCGGCGTACTTCAACGACGCCCAGCGTCAGGCCACCAAGGAAGCCGGCCAGATCGCC
GGCCTCAACGTGCTCCGCATCGTCAACGAGCCCACCGCGGCCGCGCTGGCGTACGGCCTGGACAAGGGCG
AGAAGGAACAGACCATCCTGGTCTTCGACCTCGGTGGCGGCACGTTCGACGTCTCGCTGCTGGAGATCGG
CGACGGTGTCGTCGAGGTCCGCGCGACCTCCGGTGACAACCACCTCGGTGGCGACGACTGGGACGACCGG
ATCGTCACGTGGCTGGTCGACAAGTTCAAGGGCAGCTCGGGCATCGACCTGACCAAGGACAAGATGGCCA
TGCAGCGCCTGCGTGAGGCGGCCGAGAAGGCCAAGATCGAACTCTCGAGCTCGCAGAGCACGTCGATCAA
CCTGCCGTACATCACGGTCGACGCCGACAAGAACCCACTGTTCCTCGACGAGCAGCTGACCCGCGCGGAG
TTCCAGCGCATCACCCAGGATCTGCTCGACCGCACCCGGCAGCCGTTCCAGCAGGTCATCAAGGACGCCG
GCATCTCGGTGTCCGACATCGACCACGTGGTGCTGGTGGGCGGTTCGACCCGTATGCCCGCGGTGACCGA
CCTGGTCAAGGAACTGACCGGCGGCAAGGAGCCCAACAAGGGCGTCAACCCCGACGAGGTTGTCGCGGTG
GGTGCTGCGCTGCAGGCCGGTGTGCTCAAGGGCGAGGTGAAAGACGTTCTGCTGCTTGACGTCACCCCGC
TATCCCTCGGTATCGAGACCAAGGGTGGCGTGATGACCAAGCTGATCGAGCGCAACACCACGATCCCGAC
CAAGCGGTCGGAGACCTTCACCACCGCCGACGACAACCAGCCGTCGGTGCAGATCCAGGTCTACCAGGGT
GAGCGCGAGATCGCCTCGCACAACAAGCTGCTCGGCAGCTTCGAGCTGACCGGTATCCCGCCGGCCCCGC
GTGGCGTGCCCCAGATCGAGGTCACCTTCGACATCGACGCCAACGGCATCGTCCACGTCACCGCCAAGGA
CAAGGGCACCGGCAAGGAGAACACGATCAAGATCCAGGAAGGCTCCGGCCTTTCCAAGGAAGAGATCGAC
CGGATGATCAAGGACGCCGAGGCGCACGCCGAGGAGGACCGCAAGCGTCGCGAAGAGGCCGACGTGCGCA
ACCAGGCCGAGTCGCTGGTCTACCAGACGGAGAAGTTCGTCGCTGAACAGAGGGGCGCAGCGTCCGACGG
TGGCGGTTCGAAGGTGCCCGAGGAGACGCTGGCCAAGGTCGATTCGGCGATCGCCGACGCCAAGAAGGCG
CTCGAAGGCACCGACATCTCGGCCATCAAGTCCGCTATGGAGAAGCTCGGCGTGGAGAGCCAGGCCCTGG
GCCAGGCGATCTACGAGGCCACCCAGGCCGAACAGCCCGCGGGCGGCTCGGACAACGGGGCCCCGGGTGA
CGACAACGTGGTCGACGCCGAGGTTGTCGACGATGACGCTGGCAAGGAGAACAAGAAGCTTGGTGCGGCC
GCGGGCAACACGCCTGGCATCAATCTGATCAAGGAGGACATGCGTGTCAAGGTGCATATGGAGGGCAACG
TGAACGGTCACGCCTTCGTGATCGAGGGGGAGGGTAAGGGTAAGCCTTACGAAGGGACCCAGACCGCCAA
CCTCACCGTCAAGGAGGGCGCCCCTCTCCCATTCTCGTACGATATCCTCACTACCGCGGTGCATTACGGG
AACCGCGTGTTCACCAAGTACCCCGAGGATATCCCTGACTACTTCAAGCAGAGCTTCCCGGAGGGATACT
CCTGGGAGCGGACGATGACCTTCGAAGACAAGGGTATCTGTACGATCCGCAGCGACATCTCGCTGGAAGG
GGACTGTTTCTTCCAGAACGTCCGTTTCAAGGGGACCAACTTTCCGCCGAACGGCCCGGTCATGCAGAAG
AAGACCCTCAAGTGGGAGCCGAGCACGGAGAAGCTGCACGTTCGGGACGGCCTCCTGGTCGGCAACATCA
ACATGGCGCTGCTGCTGGAAGGCGGCGGCCACTACCTATGCGACTTCAAGACCACGTACAAAGCGAAGAA
GGTCGTCCAGCTGCCCGACGCGCACTTCGTGGACCACCGCATCGAAATCCTGGGGAACGATTCGGACTAC
AACAAGGTCAAGTTGTACGAGCACGCTGTGGCACGCTATAGCCCGCTCCCGTCGCAGGTCTGGTTCGAAG
GCGGCGGCGGGGAGAACCTGTATTTCCAGGACTACAAGGACGACGACGACAAGTGATTTAAATAACCCCT
TGGGGCCTCTAAACGGGTCTTGAGGGGTTTTTTGTTAACTAGCGTACGATCGAATTCCTGCAGCTCACGG
TAACTGATGCCGTATTTGCAGTACCAGCGTACGGCCCACAGAATGATGTCACGCTGAAAATGCCGGCCTT
TGAATGGGTTCATGTGCAGCTCCATCAGCAAAAGGGGATGATAAGTTTATCACCACCGACTATTTGCAAC
AGTGCCGTTGATCGTGCTATGATCGACTGATGTCATCAGCGGTGGAGTGCAATGTCGTGCAATACGAATG
GCGAAAAGCCGAGCTCATCGGTCAGCTTCTCAACCTTGGGGTTACCCCCGGCGGTGTGCTGCTGGTCCAC
AGCTCCTTCCGTAGCGTCCGGCCCCTCGAAGATGGGCCACTTGGACTGATCGAGGCCCTGCGTGCTACGC
TGGGTCCGGGAGGGACGCTCGTCATGCCCTCGTGGTCAGGTCTGGACGACGAGCCGTTCGATCCTGCCAC
GTCGCCCGTTACACCGGACCTTGGAGTTGTCTCTGACACATTCTGGCGCCTGCCAAATGTAAAGCGCAGC
GCCCATCCATTTGCCTTTGCGGCAGCGGGGCCACAGGCAGAGCAGATCATCTCTGATCCATTGCCCCTGC
CACCTTACTCGCCTGCAAGCCCGGTCGCCCGTGTCCATGAACTCGATGGGCAGGTACTTCTCCTCGGCGT
GGGACACGATGCCAACACGACGCTGCATCTTGCCGAGTTGATGGCAAAGGTTCCCTATGGGGTGCCGAGA
CACTGCACCATTCTTCAGGATGGCAAGTTGGTACGCGTCGATTATCTCGAGAATGACCACTGCTGTGAGC
GCTTTGCCTTGGCGGACAGGTGGCTCAAGGAGAAGAGCCTTCAGAAGGAAGGTCCAGTCGGTCATGCCTT
TGCTCGGTTGATCCGCTCCCGCGACATTGTGGCGACAGCCCTGGGTCAACTGGGCCGAGATCCGTTGATC
TTCCTGCATCCGCCAGAGGCGGGATGCGAAGAATGCGATGCCGCTCGCCAGTCGATTGGCTGAGCTCATG
AGCGGAGAACGAGATGACGTTGGAGGGGCAAGGTCGCGCTGATTGCTGGGGCAACACGGGGGATCCACTA
GTTCCATGAGCGTCAGACCCCGTAGAAAAGATCAAAGGATCTTCTTGAGATCCTTTTTTTCTGCGCGTAA
TCTGCTGCTTGCAAACAAAAAAACCACCGCTACCAGCGGTGGTTTGTTTGCCGGATCAAGAGCTACCAAC
TCTTTTTCCGAAGGTAACTGGCTTCAGCAGAGCGCAGATACCAAATACTGTCCTTCTAGTGTAGCCGTAG
TTAGGCCACCACTTCAAGAACTCTGTAGCACCGCCTACATACCTCGCTCTGCTAATCCTGTTACCAGTGG
CTGCTGCCAGTGGCGATAAGTCGTGTCTTACCGGGTTGGACTCAAGACGATAGTTACCGGATAAGGCGCA
GCGGTCGGGCTGAACGGGGGGTTCGTGCACACAGCCCAGCTTGGAGCGAACGACCTACACCGAACTGAGA
TACCTACAGCGTGAGCTATGAGAAAGCGCCACGCTTCCCGAGGGGAGAAAGGCGGACAGGTATCCGGTAA
GCGGCAGGGTCGGAACAGGAGAGCGCACGAGGGAGCTTCCAGGGGGAAACGCCTGGTATCTTTATAGTCC
TGTCGGGTTTCGCCACCTCTGACTTGAGCGTCGATTTTTGTGATGCTCGTCAGGGGGGCGGAGCCTATGG
AAAAACGCCAGCAACGCGGCCTTTTTACGGTTCCTGGCCTTTTGCTGGCCTTTTGCTCACATGTTCTTTC
CTGCGTTATCCCCTGATTCTGTGGATAACCGTATTACCGCCTTTGAGTGAGCTGATACCGCTCGCCGCAG
CCGAACGACCGAGCGCAACGCGTGCGGCCGCGGTACCCGGGGATCCTCTAGAGTCGACCACCAAGGGCAC
CATCTCTGCTTGGGCCACCCCGTTGGCCGCAGCCAGCTCGCTGAGAGCCGTGAACGACAGGGCGAACGCC
AGCCCGCCGACGGCGAGGGTTCCGACCGCTGCAACTCCCGGTGCAACCTTGTCCCGGTCTATTCTCTTCA
CTGCACCAGCTCCAATCTGGTGTGAATGCCCCTCGTCTGTTCGCGCAGGCGGGGGGCTCTATTCGTTTGT
CAGCATCGAAAGTAGCCAGATCAGGGATGCGTTGCAACCGCGTATGCCCAGGTCAGAAGAGTCGCACAAG
AGTTGCAGACCCCTGGAAAGAAAAATGGCCAGAGGGCGAAAACACCCTCTGACCAGCGGAGCGGGCGACG
GGAATCGAACCCGCGTAGCTAGTTTGGAAGAATGGGTGTCTGCCGACCACATATGGGCCGGTCAAGATAG
GTTTTTACCCCCTCTCGGCTGCATCCTCTAAGTGGAAAGAAATTGCAGGTCGTAGAAGCGCGTTGAAGCC
TGAGAGTTGCACAGGAGTTGCAACCCGGTAGCCTTGTTCACGACGAGAGGAGACCTAGTTGGCACGTCGC
GGATGGGGATCGCTGAAGACTCAGCGCAGCGGGAGGATCCAAGCCTCATACGTCAACCCGCAGGACGGTG
TGAGGTACTACGCGCTGCAGACCTACGACAACAAGATGGACGCCGAAGCCTGGCTCGCGGGCGAGAAGCG
GCTCATCGAGATGGAGACCTGGACCCCTCCACAGGACCGGGCGAAGAAGGCAGCCGCCAGCGCCATCACG
CTGGAGGAGTACACCCGGAAGTGGCTCGTGGAGCGCGACCTCGCAGACGGCACCAGGGATCTGTACAGCG
GGCACGCGGAGCGCCGCATCTACCCGGTGCTAGGTGAAGTGGCGGTCACAGAGATGACGCCAGCTCTGGT
GCGTGCGTGGTGGGCCGGGATGGGTAGGAAGCACCCGACTGCCCGCCGGCATGCCTACAACGTCCTCCGG
GCGGTGATGAACACAGCGGTCGAGGACAAGCTGATCGCAGAGAACCCGTGCCGGATCGAGCAGAAGGCAG
CCGATGAGCGCGACGTAGAGGCGCTGACGCCTGAGGAGCTGGACATCGTCGCCGCTGAGATCTTCGAGCA
CTACCGGATCGCGGCATACATCCTGGCGTGGACGAGCCTCCGGTTCGGAGAGCTGATCGAGCTTCGCCGC
AAGGACATCGTGGACGACGGCATGACGATGAAGCTCCGGGTGCGCCGTGGCGCTTCCCGCGTGGGGAACA
AGATCGTCGTTGGCAACGCCAAGACCGTCCGGTCGAAGCGTCCTGTGACGGTTCCGCCTCACGTCGCGGA
GATGATCCGAGCGCACATGAAGGACCGTACGAAGATGAACAAGGGCCCCGAGGCATTCCTGGTGACCACG
ACGCAGGGCAACCGGCTGTCGAAGTCCGCGTTCACCAAGTCGCTGAAGCGTGGCTACGCCAAGATCGGTC
GGCCGGAACTCCGCATCCACGACCTCCGCGCTGTCGGCGCTACGTTCGCCGCTCAGGCAGGTGCGACGAC
CAAGGAGCTGATGGCCCGTCTCGGTCACACGACTCCTAGGATGGCGATGAAGTACCAGATGGCGTCTGAG
GCCCGCGACGAGGCTATCGCTGAGGCGATGTCCAAGCTGGCCAAGACCTCCTGAAACGCAAAAAGCCCCC
CTCCCAAGGACACTGAGTCCTAAAGAGGGGGGTTTCTTGTCAGTACGCGAAGAACCACGCCTGGCCGCGA
GCGCCAGCACCGCCGCTCTGTGCGGAGACCTGGGCACCAGCCCCGCCGCCGCCAGGAGCATTGCCGTTCC
CGCCAGAAATCTAGACGGTGACCACAACGCGCCCGCTTTGATCGGGGACGTCGAAATATTGGATCGTCGG
CACCGTCACGGCCGTGGGAGGCGGCACGATCCGCGACGTGATGATCGGCCGCATCCCCACGGTGCTGCGC
AGTGAGCTCTACGCCATCCCGGCGTTGATCTGTGCGTTCGCACGCACAGGCCCGGTGTGAGAAGGGTCTC
TGACGAGCGGGAGAACTCCCTATCAG
