>Addgene plasmid #159077 | pMSR:MSMEG_0709:Dendra | depositor partial sequence | sequence record 307019 | insert sequence
ATGGCTCGTGCGGTCGGTATCGACCTCGGGACCACCAACTCCGTCGTGGCGGTTCTGGAAGGCGGCGATC
CAGTCGTCGTCGCGAACTCCGAGGGCTCTCGGACCACCCCTTCGGTCGTCGCGTTCGCGCGCAACGGCGA
GGTGCTGGTCGGTCAGCCCGCCAAGAACCAGGCGGTGACCAACGTCGACCGCACCATCCGTTCGGTCAAG
CGCCACGTCGGCACGGACTGGAACATCGAGATCGACGACAAGAAGTACACGCCGCAGGAGATCAGCGCGC
GTGTGCTCATGAAGCTCAAGCGTGACGCCGAGAGCTACCTCGGTGAGGACATCACCGACGCCGTCATCAC
GGTCCCGGCGTACTTCAACGACGCCCAGCGTCAGGCCACCAAGGAAGCCGGCCAGATCGCCGGCCTCAAC
GTGCTCCGCATCGTCAACGAGCCCACCGCGGCCGCGCTGGCGTACGGCCTGGACAAGGGCGAGAAGGAAC
AGACCATCCTGGTCTTCGACCTCGGTGGCGGCACGTTCGACGTCTCGCTGCTGGAGATCGGCGACGGTGT
CGTCGAGGTCCGCGCGACCTCCGGTGACAACCACCTCGGTGGCGACGACTGGGACGACCGGATCGTCACG
TGGCTGGTCGACAAGTTCAAGGGCAGCTCGGGCATCGACCTGACCAAGGACAAGATGGCCATGCAGCGCC
TGCGTGAGGCGGCCGAGAAGGCCAAGATCGAACTCTCGAGCTCGCAGAGCACGTCGATCAACCTGCCGTA
CATCACGGTCGACGCCGACAAGAACCCACTGTTCCTCGACGAGCAGCTGACCCGCGCGGAGTTCCAGCGC
ATCACCCAGGATCTGCTCGACCGCACCCGGCAGCCGTTCCAGCAGGTCATCAAGGACGCCGGCATCTCGG
TGTCCGACATCGACCACGTGGTGCTGGTGGGCGGTTCGACCCGTATGCCCGCGGTGACCGACCTGGTCAA
GGAACTGACCGGCGGCAAGGAGCCCAACAAGGGCGTCAACCCCGACGAGGTTGTCGCGGTGGGTGCTGCG
CTGCAGGCCGGTGTGCTCAAGGGCGAGGTGAAAGACGTTCTGCTGCTTGACGTCACCCCGCTATCCCTCG
GTATCGAGACCAAGGGTGGCGTGATGACCAAGCTGATCGAGCGCAACACCACGATCCCGACCAAGCGGTC
GGAGACCTTCACCACCGCCGACGACAACCAGCCGTCGGTGCAGATCCAGGTCTACCAGGGTGAGCGCGAG
ATCGCCTCGCACAACAAGCTGCTCGGCAGCTTCGAGCTGACCGGTATCCCGCCGGCCCCGCGTGGCGTGC
CCCAGATCGAGGTCACCTTCGACATCGACGCCAACGGCATCGTCCACGTCACCGCCAAGGACAAGGGCAC
CGGCAAGGAGAACACGATCAAGATCCAGGAAGGCTCCGGCCTTTCCAAGGAAGAGATCGACCGGATGATC
AAGGACGCCGAGGCGCACGCCGAGGAGGACCGCAAGCGTCGCGAAGAGGCCGACGTGCGCAACCAGGCCG
AGTCGCTGGTCTACCAGACGGAGAAGTTCGTCGCTGAACAGAGGGGCGCAGCGTCCGACGGTGGCGGTTC
GAAGGTGCCCGAGGAGACGCTGGCCAAGGTCGATTCGGCGATCGCCGACGCCAAGAAGGCGCTCGAAGGC
ACCGACATCTCGGCCATCAAGTCCGCTATGGAGAAGCTCGGCGTGGAGAGCCAGGCCCTGGGCCAGGCGA
TCTACGAGGCCACCCAGGCCGAACAGCCCGCGGGCGGCTCGGACAACGGGGCCCCGGGTGACGACAACGT
GGTCGACGCCGAGGTTGTCGACGATGACGCTGGCAAGGAGAACAAG
